>Addgene plasmid #211286 | pBiT3.1-C_KCTD3:1-815 | addgene full sequence | sequence record 423434 | Addgene NGS Result
AAGACGCGTTAATTAAGACGTCGGCAGTGAAAAAAATGCTTTATTTGTGAAATTTGTGATGCTATTGCTT
TATTTGTAACCATTATAAGCTGCAATAAACAAGTTAACAACAACAATTGCATTCATTTTATGTTTCAGGT
TCAGGGGGAGGTGTGGGAGGTTTTTTAAAGCAAGTAAAACCTCTACAAATGTGGTATGGCTGATTATGAT
CCGCGGCCGCAATACGTCGACGTTATCAGCTGACTTCGTACGAGAGCCTAGGATTATGGCGCGCCACTAG
TTATTAATAGTAATCAATTACGGGGTCATTAGTTCATAGCCCATATATGGAGTTCCGCGTTACATAACTT
ACGGTAAATGGCCCGCCTGGCTGACCGCCCAACGACCCCCGCCCATTGACGTCAATAATGACGTATGTTC
CCATAGTAACGCCAATAGGGACTTTCCATTGACGTCAATGGGTGGAGTATTTACGGTAAACTGCCCACTT
GGCAGTACATCAAGTGTATCATATGCCAAGTCCGCCCCCTATTGACGTCAATGACGGTAAATGGCCCGCC
TGGCATTATGCCCAGTACATGACCTTACGGGACTTTCCTACTTGGCAGTACATCTACGTATTAGTCATCG
CTATTACCATGGTGATGCGGTTTTGGCAGTACACCAATGGGCGTGGATAGCGGTTTGACTCACGGGGATT
TCCAAGTCTCCACCCCATTGACGTCAATGGGAGTTTGTTTTGGCACCAAAATCAACGGGACTTTCCAAAA
TGTCGTAATAACCCCGCCCCGTTGACGCAAATGGGCGGTAGGCGTGTACGGTGGGAGGTCTATATAAGCA
GAGCTGGTTTAGTGAACCGTCAGATCACTAGAATCTTTATTGCGGTAGTTTATCACAGTTAAATTGCTAA
CGCAGTCAGTGCTTCTGACACAACAGTCTCGAACTTAAGCTGCAGAAGTTGGTCGTGAGGCACTGGGCAG
GTAAGTATCAAGGTTACAAGACAGGTTTAAGGAGACCAATAGAAACTGGGCTTGTCGAGACAGAGAAGAC
TCTTGCGTTTCTGATAGGCACCTATTGGTCTTACTGACATCCACTTTGCCTTTCTCTCCACAGGTGTCCA
CTCCCAGTTCAATTACAGCTCTTAAGGCTAGAGTATTAATACGACTCACTATAGGGGCGATCGCAACAAG
CTTCGGGAAGATCTGGAGCTAGCGGCGGGGGATCCGGTGGGAATTCGACACCATGGCGGGAGGGCACTGC
GGCAGCTTCCCCGCGGCGGCGGCCGGCAGCGGCGAGATCGTCCAACTGAACGTAGGGGGGACCAGATTTA
GTACCTCAAGACAAACTCTTATGTGGATTCCAGATTCTTTTTTTTCCAGTTTGCTGAGTGGGAGAATTTC
AACACTTCGAGATGAAACTGGTGCTATATTTATTGATAGAGATCCAGCAGCATTTGCACCCATTTTAAAT
TTTCTTCGGACAAAAGAACTAGACTTAAGGGGAGTGAGTATTAATGTTCTCAGGCATGAAGCAGAATTTT
ACGGGATCACTCCATTAGTAAGAAGGCTTCTCTTATGTGAAGAATTGGAGCGTTCCTCTTGTGGCAGTGT
CCTTTTTCATGGTTACTTGCCCCCACCAGGTATTCCTAGTCGTAAAATAAACAACACAGTCAGATCTGCT
GATTCTAGGAATGGTCTAAATTCTACAGAAGGTGAAGCCCGGGGAAATGGTACACAGCCTGTTCTCTCTG
GAACGGGAGAAGAAACTGTTAGGCTAGGATTTCCTGTGGATCCACGAAAGGTGCTAATAGTAGCTGGCCA
TCACAACTGGATTGTAGCTGCATATGCCCATTTTGCTGTGTGTTACAGAATCAAAGAATCTTCAGGATGG
CAGCAAGTGTTTACGAGCCCATATTTGGATTGGACTATCGAACGAGTAGCTTTAAATGCAAAGGTGGTTG
GAGGGCCACATGGAGACAAAGACAAAATGGTTGCTGTTGCCTCAGAGAGTAGCATCATCTTGTGGAGTGT
TCAGGATGGGGGAAGTGGAAGTGAAATTGGAGTGTTCAGCCTGGGTGTTCCTGTAGATGCTCTCTTCTTT
ATTGGTAACCAGTTGGTGGCCACGAGTCATACAGGGAAAGTGGGAGTGTGGAATGCTGTCACTCAGCACT
GGCAGGTTCAAGATGTTGTTCCTATAACTAGTTATGACACTGCTGGATCATTCCTTCTGCTTGGATGTAA
CAATGGATCAATATATTACATAGATATGCAGAAGTTCCCCTTGCGAATGAAAGATAATGATCTTCTTGTA
ACTGAACTGTATCATGATCCTTCAAATGATGCTATTACTGCTCTGAGTGTTTACCTCACACCCAAAACAA
GTGTCAGTGGTAACTGGATCGAGATCGCCTATGGTACGAGCTCTGGAGCAGTACGAGTGATTGTACAACA
CCCAGAGACAGTTGGGTCAGGTCCTCAGCTTTTTCAGACTTTCACAGTTCACCGAAGTCCCGTAACAAAA
ATCATGCTATCAGAGAAGCATCTTGTATCAGTCTGTGCAGATAATAATCATGTCCGGACGTGGACAGTAA
CACGATTCAGAGGAATGATCTCTACTCAGCCAGGTTCTACTCCTTTAGCGTCATTCAAGATACTATCCCT
GGAGGAGACAGAAAGTCATGGTAGCTATTCCTCTGGAAATGACATAGGACCTTTTGGAGAGCGAGACGAT
CAACAGGTGTTTATCCAGAAAGTTGTTCCCATCACCAACAAACTATTTGTAAGACTCTCATCGACTGGAA
AAAGAATATGTGAGATCCAGGCTGTTGACTGTACTACAATATCCTCATTTACAGTGAGGGAATGTGAGGG
ATCCAGTAGGATGGGCTCAAGACCAAGGCGCTACTTGTTCACAGGCCATACAAATGGCAGTATTCAAATG
TGGGATCTGACCACTGCTATGGATATGGTTAACAAAAGTGAAGATAAGGATGTAGGTGGTCCAACCGAAG
AAGAGCTACTCAAATTACTCGATCAATGTGATTTGAGCACATCTCGCTGTGCTACTCCTAACATCAGTCC
AGCAACTTCCGTAGTTCAGCATAGCCACTTACGAGAATCAAATTCTAGCCTTCAGCTTCAGCACCATGAT
ACCACCCATGAAGCAGCTACTTACGGTTCCATGAGGCCTTACAGAGAAAGTCCTTTATTAGCAAGGGCAA
GAAGGACTGAGAGCTTTCACAGTTATAGGGACTTCCAGACTATTAATTTGAACAGAAATGTAGAAAGAGC
TGTCCCTGAAAATGGTAACTTGGGTCCAATACAAGCTGAAGTGAAAGGGGCAACAGGGGAATGTAATATA
TCTGAGAGAAAGTCTCCTGGAGTAGAAATAAAAAGTTTGAGAGAATTGGATAGTGGATTGGAAGTGCATA
AAATAGCTGAAGGTTTTTCAGAATCCAAGAAAAGGTCATCAGAAGATGAAAATGAAAATAAAATAGAGTT
TAGGAAGAAAGGAGGATTTGAAGGGGGAGGATTCCTTGGAAGAAAGAAAGTTCCCTATCTGGCATCATCA
CCAAGTACTTCCGATGGAGGAACTGACTCACCTGGTACTGCGTCCCCATCTCCTACAAAGACTACTCCAT
CTCCTCGGCATAAAAAAAGTGATTCTTCAGGTCAGGAGTACAGCTTGGGCTCGAGCGGTGGGAGCTCCGG
TGTGAGCGGCTGGCGGCTGTTCAAGAAGATTAGCTAAGTTTAAACGGCCGCGACTCTAGACTGCAGGCAT
GCAAGCTGATTTGGCTGCTGCCACCGCTGAGCAAGGCCGCTTCGAGCAGACATGATAAGATACATTGATG
AGTTTGGACAAACCACAACTAGAATGCAGTGAAAAAAATGCTTTATTTGTGAAATTTGTGATGCTATTGC
TTTATTTGTAACCATTATAAGCTGCAATAAACAAGTTAACAACAACAATTGCATTCATTTTATGTTTCAG
GTTCAGGGGGAGATGTGGGAGGTTTTTTTAAGCAAGTAAAACCTCTACAAATGTGGTAAAATCTTAATTA
AGACTTCTAATATAACTTCGTATAGCATACATTATACGAAGTTATGGTTCCACTGTTGACAATTAATCAT
CGGCATAGTATATCGGCATAGTATAATACGACAAGGTGAGGAACTAAACCCAGGAGGCAGATCATGATTG
AACAAGATGGATTGCACGCAGGTTCTCCGGCCGCTTGGGTGGAGAGGCTATTCGGCTATGACTGGGCACA
ACAGACAATCGGCTGCTCTGATGCCGCCGTGTTCCGGCTGTCAGCGCAGGGGCGCCCGGTTCTTTTTGTC
AAGACCGACCTGTCCGGTGCCCTGAATGAACTGCAGGACGAGGCAGCGCGGCTATCGTGGCTGGCCACGA
CGGGCGTTCCTTGCGCAGCTGTGCTCGACGTTGTCACTGAAGCGGGAAGGGACTGGCTGCTATTGGGCGA
AGTGCCGGGGCAGGATCTCCTGTCATCTCACCTTGCTCCTGCCGAGAAAGTATCCATCATGGCTGATGCA
ATGCGGCGGCTGCATACGCTTGATCCGGCTACCTGCCCATTCGACCACCAAGCGAAACATCGCATCGAGC
GAGCACGTACTCGGATGGAAGCCGGTCTTGTCGATCAGGATGATCTGGACGAAGAGCATCAGGGGCTCGC
GCCAGCCGAACTGTTCGCCAGGCTCAAGGCGCGCATGCCCGACGGCGAGGATCTCGTCGTGACCCATGGC
GATGCCTGCTTGCCGAATATCATGGTGGAAAATGGCCGCTTTTCTGGATTCATCGACTGTGGCCGGCTGG
GTGTGGCGGACCGCTATCAGGACATAGCGTTGGCTACCCGTGATATTGCTGAAGAGCTTGGCGGCGAATG
GGCTGACCGCTTCCTCGTGCTTTACGGTATCGCCGCTCCCGATTCGCAGCGCATCGCCTTCTATCGCCTT
CTTGACGAGTTCTTCTGATTCGAAATGACCGACCAAGCGACGCCCAACCGGTATCAGCTCACTCAAAGGC
GGTAATACGGTTATCCACAGAATCAGGGGATAACGCAGGAAAGAACATGTGAGCAAAAGGCCAGCAAAAG
GCCAGGAACCGTAAAAAGGCCGCGTTGCTGGCGTTTTTCCATAGGCTCCGCCCCCCTGACGAGCATCACA
AAAATCGACGCTCAAGTCAGAGGTGGCGAAACCCGACAGGACTATAAAGATACCAGGCGTTTCCCCCTGG
AAGCTCCCTCGTGCGCTCTCCTGTTCCGACCCTGCCGCTTACCGGATACCTGTCCGCCTTTCTCCCTTCG
GGAAGCGTGGCGCTTTCTCATAGCTCACGCTGTAGGTATCTCAGTTCGGTGTAGGTCGTTCGCTCCAAGC
TGGGCTGTGTGCACGAACCCCCCGTTCAGCCCGACCGCTGCGCCTTATCCGGTAACTATCGTCTTGAGTC
CAACCCGGTAAGACACGACTTATCGCCACTGGCAGCAGCCACTGGTAACAGGATTAGCAGAGCGAGGTAT
GTAGGCGGTGCTACAGAGTTCTTGAAGTGGTGGCCTAACTACGGCTACACTAGAAGGACAGTATTTGGTA
TCTGCGCTCTGCTGAAGCCAGTTACCTTCGGAAAAAGAGTTGGTAGCTCTTGATCCGGCAAACAAACCAC
CGCTGGTAGCGGTGGTTTTTTTGTTTGCAAGCAGCAGATTACGCGCAGAAAAAAAGGATTTCAAGAAGAT
CCTTTGATCTTTTCTACGGGGTCTGACGCTCAGTGGAACGAAAACTCACGTTAAGGGATTTTGGTCATGA
GATTATCAAAAAGGATCTTCACCTAGATCCTTTTATAGTCCGGAATCGTCACACAAAAAACCAACACACA
GATGTAATGAAAATAAAGATATTTTATTGCGGCCATCGTGATGGCTAGAGTTTAGCCCTCCCACACATAA
CCAGAGGGCAGCAATTCACGAATCCCAACTGCCGTCGGCTGTCCATCACTGTCCTTCACTATGGCTTTGA
TCCCAGGATGCAGATCGAGAAGCACCTGTCGGCACCGTCCGCAGGGGCTCAAGATGCCCCTGTTCTCATT
TCCGATCGCGACGATACAAGTCAGGTTGCCAGCTGCCGCAGCAGCAGCAGTGCCCAGCACCACGAGTTCT
GCACAAGGTCCCCCAGTAAAATGATATACATTGACACCAGTGAAGATGCGGCCGTCGCTAGAGAGAGCTG
CGCTGGCGACGCTGTAGTCTTCAGAGATGGGGATGCTGTTGATTGTAGCCGTTGCTCTTTCAATGAGGGT
GGATTCTTCTTGAGACAAAGGCTTGGCCATGGTGGCGCTAGTGTCAGAAGAATCGAGCTTTTTGCAAAAG
CCTAGGCCTCCAAAAAAGCCTCCTCACTACTTCTGGAATAGCTCAGAGGCCGAGGCGGCCTCGGCCTCTG
CATAAATAAAAAAAATTAGTCAGCCATGGGGCGGAGAATGGGCGGAACTGGGCGGAGTTAGGGGCGGGAT
GGGCGGAGTTAGGGGCGGGACTATGGTTGCTGACTAATTGAGATGCATGCTTTGCATACTTCTGCCTGCT
GGGGAGCCTGGGGACTTTCCACACCTGGTTGCTGACTAATTGAGATGCATGCTTTGCATACTTCTGCCTG
CTGGGGAGCCTGGGGACTTTCCACACCCTAACTGACACACATTCCACAGCTGGTTCTTTCCGCCTCAGAA
GGTACCTAACCAAGTTCCTCTTTCAGAGGTTATTTCAGGCCATGGTGCTGCGC
Features (pLannotate 1.2.2; 17 found; start..end, strand, type, name):
     24..105     -  polyA_signal   SV40 poly(A) signal: SV40 polyadenylation signal
    128..211     -  CDS            large T antigen (fragment): large T antigen from SV40 (simian virus 40)
    276..641     +  enhancer       CMV enhancer: human cytomegalovirus immediate early enhancer
    643..842     +  promoter       CMV promoter: human cytomegalovirus (CMV) immediate early promoter
    981..1113    +  intron         chimeric intron: chimera between introns from human β-globin and immunoglobulin heavy chain genes
   1157..1175    +  promoter       T7 promoter: promoter for bacteriophage T7 RNA polymerase
   1243..3687    +  CDS            KCTD3: KCTD3_HUMAN - Experimental evidence at protein level: Swiss-Prot protein existence level 1. Accessory subunit of potassium/sodium hyperpolarization- activated cyclic nucleotide-gated channel 3 (HCN3) upregulating its cell-surface expression and current density without affecting its voltage dependence and kinetics. From Homo sapiens (Human).
   3783..3810    +  CDS            SET1 (fragment): solubility-enhancement tag derived from T7 phage gene 10B
   3836..3957    -  polyA_signal   SV40 poly(A) signal: SV40 polyadenylation signal
   3980..4048    -  CDS            large T antigen (fragment): large T antigen from SV40 (simian virus 40)
   4072..4105    +  protein_bind   loxP: Cre-mediated recombination occurs in the 8-bp core sequence (GCATACAT). Cre recombinase
   4115..4162    +  promoter       EM7 promoter: synthetic bacterial promoter&nbsp
   4194..4985    +  CDS            neo: KKA2_KLEPN - Also known as kan, nptII. Experimental evidence at protein level: Swiss-Prot protein existence level 1. Resistance to kanamycin, neomycin, paromomycin, ribostamycin, butirosin and gentamicin B. From Klebsiella pneumoniae.
   5146..5734    -  rep_origin     ori: high-copy-number ColE1/pMB1/pBR322/pUC origin of replication
   5860..5908    -  polyA_signal   poly(A) signal: synthetic polyadenylation signal
   5932..6330    -  CDS            BSD: blasticidin S deaminase; Aspergillus terreus BSD; confers resistance to blasticidin
   6361..6718    -  promoter       SV40 promoter: SV40 enhancer and early promoter
