[The description below was written by a language model from this plasmid's Addgene catalogue record and pLannotate feature annotations shown in this document.]
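Description:
pBiT3.1-C_KCTD3:1-815 is a mammalian expression plasmid built on the Promega pBiT3.1-C backbone that encodes full-length, wild-type human KCTD3 (residues M1–L815, a 2,445 bp insert derived from a Mammalian Gene Collection clone) fused at its C terminus to the HiBiT peptide through a short glycine/serine linker. The open reading frame was inserted by ligation-independent cloning between EcoRI and XhoI sites that remain intact. Transcription is driven by the human CMV immediate-early enhancer and promoter, followed by a chimeric β-globin/immunoglobulin intron that promotes efficient mRNA processing, and is terminated by an SV40 polyadenylation signal. A T7 promoter just upstream of the coding sequence serves as a sequencing primer site and could support in vitro transcription.

The plasmid is propagated in E. coli at high copy from a ColE1/pUC-type origin under kanamycin selection, with the neo (nptII) gene expressed from the bacterial EM7 promoter; a loxP site lies immediately upstream of this cassette. The catalogue entry lists neomycin/G418 as the mammalian selectable marker, but the feature table shows only the bacterial EM7 promoter in front of neo. It instead annotates a separate SV40 promoter–blasticidin S deaminase–synthetic poly(A) cassette, which the catalogue does not mention, so the mammalian selection should be checked against the sequence. HiBiT is a small peptide that complements the LgBiT fragment to reconstitute NanoLuc luciferase, allowing luminescent quantification of the tagged protein. The associated work evaluates the ligandability of WD40 repeat-containing proteins, so a plausible use is measuring KCTD3 levels or ligand engagement in cells, although the record does not state a specific assay.
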