Addgene plasmid #211286: pBiT3.1-C_KCTD3:1-815
Purpose: Mammalian expression of full-length human KCTD3. C-terminal HiBiT tag.
Depositing lab: Cheryl Arrowsmith. Publication: A Target Class Ligandability Evaluation of WD40 Repeat-Containing Proteins. Ackloo S, Li F, Szewczyk M, Seitova A, Loppnau P, Zeng H, Xu J, Ahmad S, Arnautova YA, Baghaie AJ, Beldar S, Bolotokova A, Centrella PA, Chau I, Clark MA, Cuozzo JW, Dehghani-Tafti S, Disch JS, Dong A, Dumas A, Feng JA, Ghiabi P, Gibson E, Gilmer J, Goldman B, Green SR, Guie MA, Guilinger JP, Harms N, Herasymenko O, Houliston S, Hutchinson A, Kearnes S, Keefe AD, Kimani SW, Kramer T, Kutera M, Kwak HA, Lento C, Li Y, Liu J, Loup J, Machado RAC, Mulhern CJ, Perveen S, Righetto GL, Riley P, Shrestha S, Sigel EA, Silva M, Sintchak MD, Slakman BL, Taylor RD, Thompson J, Torng W, Underkoffler C, von Rechenberg M, Walsh RT, Watson I, Wilson DJ, Wolf E, Yadav M, Yazdi AK, Zhang J, Zhang Y, Santhakumar V, Edwards AM, Barsyte-Lovejoy D, Schapira M, Brown PJ, Halabelian L, Arrowsmith CH. J Med Chem. 2025 Jan 23;68(2):1092-1112. doi: 10.1021/acs.jmedchem.4c02010. Epub 2024 Nov 4. PubMed 39495097.
Backbone
  Vector backbone: pBiT3.1-C
  Backbone manufacturer: Promega
  Vector type: Mammalian Expression
  Selectable markers: Neomycin (select with G418)
Growth in bacteria
  Bacterial resistance: Kanamycin, 50 μg/mL
  Growth temperature: 37°C
  Growth strain: DH5alpha
  Copy number: High Copy
Gene/Insert
  Gene/Insert name: KCTD3:M1-L815
  Species: H. sapiens (human)
  Insert size (bp): 2445
  Mutation: wild type
  Entrez Gene: KCTD3 (a.k.a. NY-REN-45)
  Promoter: CMV
  Tag / fusion protein: GSSGGSSGVSGWRLFKKIS (C terminal on insert)
  Cloning method: Ligation Independent Cloning
  Sequencing primers: 5′ T7; 3′ TTGCTCAGCGGTGGCAGCAG
Resource information
  A portion of this plasmid was derived from a plasmid made by: Mammalian Gene Collection (BC126173)
Terms and licenses: Academic/Nonprofit Terms; Industry Terms: Not Available to Industry
Depositor comments: 5' Cloning Site: EcoR1 (not destroyed), 3' Cloning Site: Xho1 (not destroyed).
How to cite: pBiT3.1-C_KCTD3:1-815 was a gift from Cheryl Arrowsmith (Addgene plasmid # 211286 ; http://n2t.net/addgene:211286 ; RRID:Addgene_211286)
