>Addgene plasmid #211286 | pBiT3.1-C_KCTD3:1-815 | depositor partial sequence | sequence record 412050 | Insert sequence
ATGGCGGGAGGGCACTGCGGCAGCTTCCCCGCGGCGGCGGCCGGCAGCGGCGAGATCGTCCAACTGAACG
TAGGGGGGACCAGATTTAGTACCTCAAGACAAACTCTTATGTGGATTCCAGATTCTTTTTTTTCCAGTTT
GCTGAGTGGGAGAATTTCAACACTTCGAGATGAAACTGGTGCTATATTTATTGATAGAGATCCAGCAGCA
TTTGCACCCATTTTAAATTTTCTTCGGACAAAAGAACTAGACTTAAGGGGAGTGAGTATTAATGTTCTCA
GGCATGAAGCAGAATTTTACGGGATCACTCCATTAGTAAGAAGGCTTCTCTTATGTGAAGAATTGGAGCG
TTCCTCTTGTGGCAGTGTCCTTTTTCATGGTTACTTGCCCCCACCAGGTATTCCTAGTCGTAAAATAAAC
AACACAGTCAGATCTGCTGATTCTAGGAATGGTCTAAATTCTACAGAAGGTGAAGCCCGGGGAAATGGTA
CACAGCCTGTTCTCTCTGGAACGGGAGAAGAAACTGTTAGGCTAGGATTTCCTGTGGATCCACGAAAGGT
GCTAATAGTAGCTGGCCATCACAACTGGATTGTAGCTGCATATGCCCATTTTGCTGTGTGTTACAGAATC
AAAGAATCTTCAGGATGGCAGCAAGTGTTTACGAGCCCATATTTGGATTGGACTATCGAACGAGTAGCTT
TAAATGCAAAGGTGGTTGGAGGGCCACATGGAGACAAAGACAAAATGGTTGCTGTTGCCTCAGAGAGTAG
CATCATCTTGTGGAGTGTTCAGGATGGGGGAAGTGGAAGTGAAATTGGAGTGTTCAGCCTGGGTGTTCCT
GTAGATGCTCTCTTCTTTATTGGTAACCAGTTGGTGGCCACGAGTCATACAGGGAAAGTGGGAGTGTGGA
ATGCTGTCACTCAGCACTGGCAGGTTCAAGATGTTGTTCCTATAACTAGTTATGACACTGCTGGATCATT
CCTTCTGCTTGGATGTAACAATGGATCAATATATTACATAGATATGCAGAAGTTCCCCTTGCGAATGAAA
GATAATGATCTTCTTGTAACTGAACTGTATCATGATCCTTCAAATGATGCTATTACTGCTCTGAGTGTTT
ACCTCACACCCAAAACAAGTGTCAGTGGTAACTGGATCGAGATCGCCTATGGTACGAGCTCTGGAGCAGT
ACGAGTGATTGTACAACACCCAGAGACAGTTGGGTCAGGTCCTCAGCTTTTTCAGACTTTCACAGTTCAC
CGAAGTCCCGTAACAAAAATCATGCTATCAGAGAAGCATCTTGTATCAGTCTGTGCAGATAATAATCATG
TCCGGACGTGGACAGTAACACGATTCAGAGGAATGATCTCTACTCAGCCAGGTTCTACTCCTTTAGCGTC
ATTCAAGATACTATCCCTGGAGGAGACAGAAAGTCATGGTAGCTATTCCTCTGGAAATGACATAGGACCT
TTTGGAGAGCGAGACGATCAACAGGTGTTTATCCAGAAAGTTGTTCCCATCACCAACAAACTATTTGTAA
GACTCTCATCGACTGGAAAAAGAATATGTGAGATCCAGGCTGTTGACTGTACTACAATATCCTCATTTAC
AGTGAGGGAATGTGAGGGATCCAGTAGGATGGGCTCAAGACCAAGGCGCTACTTGTTCACAGGCCATACA
AATGGCAGTATTCAAATGTGGGATCTGACCACTGCTATGGATATGGTTAACAAAAGTGAAGATAAGGATG
TAGGTGGTCCAACCGAAGAAGAGCTACTCAAATTACTCGATCAATGTGATTTGAGCACATCTCGCTGTGC
TACTCCTAACATCAGTCCAGCAACTTCCGTAGTTCAGCATAGCCACTTACGAGAATCAAATTCTAGCCTT
CAGCTTCAGCACCATGATACCACCCATGAAGCAGCTACTTACGGTTCCATGAGGCCTTACAGAGAAAGTC
CTTTATTAGCAAGGGCAAGAAGGACTGAGAGCTTTCACAGTTATAGGGACTTCCAGACTATTAATTTGAA
CAGAAATGTAGAAAGAGCTGTCCCTGAAAATGGTAACTTGGGTCCAATACAAGCTGAAGTGAAAGGGGCA
ACAGGGGAATGTAATATATCTGAGAGAAAGTCTCCTGGAGTAGAAATAAAAAGTTTGAGAGAATTGGATA
GTGGATTGGAAGTGCATAAAATAGCTGAAGGTTTTTCAGAATCCAAGAAAAGGTCATCAGAAGATGAAAA
TGAAAATAAAATAGAGTTTAGGAAGAAAGGAGGATTTGAAGGGGGAGGATTCCTTGGAAGAAAGAAAGTT
CCCTATCTGGCATCATCACCAAGTACTTCCGATGGAGGAACTGACTCACCTGGTACTGCGTCCCCATCTC
CTACAAAGACTACTCCATCTCCTCGGCATAAAAAAAGTGATTCTTCAGGTCAGGAGTACAGCTTG
